Addgene plasmid #235631: pCAGEN_NES_V5_eMagAF_C257
Purpose: Encodes ALIBi C-terminal fragment, residues 257-321, fused to eMagAF (enhanced Magnet, acidic, fast), V5, and nuclear export sequence
Depositing lab: Maria Barna. Depositing organization: Stanford University. Publication: A subcellular map of translational machinery composition and regulation at the single-molecule level. Zhang Z, Xu A, Bai Y, Chen Y, Cates K, Kerr C, Bermudez A, Susanto TT, Wysong K, Garcia Marques FJ, Nolan GP, Pitteri S, Barna M. Science. 2025 Mar 7;387(6738):eadn2623. doi: 10.1126/science.adn2623. Epub 2025 Mar 7. PubMed 40048539.
Backbone
  Vector backbone: pCAGEN
  Vector type: Mammalian Expression
Growth in bacteria
  Bacterial resistance: Ampicillin, 100 μg/mL
  Growth temperature: 37°C
  Growth strain: DH5alpha
  Copy number: High Copy
Gene/Insert
  Gene/Insert name: ALIBi C-terminal fragment (alt name: NES-V5-eMagAF-C257)
  Species: Synthetic
  Mutation: residues 257-321
  Tag / fusion protein: NES-V5-eMagAF (N terminal on insert)
  Cloning method: Gibson Cloning
Terms and licenses: Academic/Nonprofit Terms; Industry Terms: Not Available to Industry
How to cite: pCAGEN_NES_V5_eMagAF_C257 was a gift from Maria Barna (Addgene plasmid # 235631 ; http://n2t.net/addgene:235631 ; RRID:Addgene_235631)
