[The description below was written by a language model from this plasmid's Addgene catalogue record and pLannotate feature annotations shown in this document.]
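Description:
pCAGEN_NES_V5_eMagAF_C257 is a 5.6 kb mammalian expression plasmid built on the pCAGEN backbone. It is propagated in E. coli from a high-copy ColE1/pUC-type origin and selected with ampicillin through the β-lactamase (AmpR) gene and its own promoter. The backbone also retains lac promoter/operator remnants and short lacI fragments. An SV40 origin with an adjacent SV40 poly(A) signal is present as well; such an origin can support episomal replication in cells that express large T antigen.

Expression is driven by the composite CAG promoter: the CMV immediate-early enhancer, the chicken β-actin promoter and a chimeric β-actin/β-globin intron. Transcripts terminate at the rabbit β-globin polyadenylation signal, and the short HBB fragments flanking the insert are β-globin sequences belonging to this cassette. The synthetic open reading frame, assembled by Gibson cloning, encodes in order a nuclear export sequence, a V5 epitope tag, eMagAF (enhanced Magnet, acidic, fast) and the C-terminal fragment of ALIBi, residues 257-321. The annotation software labels the Magnet module as nMagHigh1, a negative Magnet variant of the Neurospora Vivid photoreceptor that heterodimerizes with a positive Magnet partner under blue light. It identifies the ALIBi fragment as a piece of E. coli BirA biotin ligase. The NES itself is not annotated in the feature table.

These parts suggest one half of a split, light-inducible biotin ligase kept in the cytoplasm by the NES and detectable through V5. Illumination would presumably pair it with a complementary Magnet-fused N-terminal fragment to restore activity, though that partner construct is not described in the record. The associated study mapped translational machinery at subcellular resolution.
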