Features (pLannotate 1.2.2; 20 found; start..end, strand, type, name):
      5..384     +  enhancer       CMV enhancer: human cytomegalovirus immediate early enhancer
    386..661     +  promoter       chicken β-actin promoter: No description available
    662..1678    +  intron         chimeric intron: chimera between introns from chicken β-actin and rabbit β-globin
   1676..1732    +  CDS            HBB (fragment): HBB_LEPEU - Experimental evidence at protein level: Swiss-Prot protein existence level 1. Involved in oxygen transport from the lung to the various peripheral tissues. From Lepus europaeus (European hare).
   1780..1821    +  CDS            V5 tag: epitope tag from simian virus 5
   1834..2283    +  CDS            nMagHigh1: "negative Magnet" variant of an N-terminally truncated Vivid (VVD) blue light photoreceptor from Neurospora crassa (Kawano et al., 2015) rapidly heterodimerizes with pMag or pMagFast2 upon blue light irradiation
   2314..2508    +  CDS            birA (fragment): BIRA_ECOLI - Also known as bioR, dhbB. Experimental evidence at protein level: Swiss-Prot protein existence level 1. Acts both as a biotin--[acetyl-CoA-carboxylase] ligase and a biotin-operon repressor. In the presence of ATP, BirA activates biotin to form the BirA-biotinyl-5'-adenylate (BirA-bio-5'-AMP or holoBirA) complex. HoloBirA can either transfer the biotinyl moiety to the biotin carboxyl carrier protein (BCCP) subunit of acetyl-CoA carboxylase, or bind to the biotin operator site and inhibit transcription of the operon. From Escherichia coli (strain K12).
   2531..2602    +  CDS            HBB (fragment): HBB_PONPY - Experimental evidence at transcript level: Swiss-Prot protein existence level 2. Involved in oxygen transport from the lung to the various peripheral tissues. From Pongo pygmaeus (Bornean orangutan).
   2673..2728    +  polyA_signal   β-globin poly(A) signal: rabbit β-globin polyadenylation signal (Gil and Proudfoot, 1987)
   3113..3129    -  protein_bind   lac operator: The lac repressor binds to the lac operator to inhibit transcription in E. coli. This inhibition can be relieved by adding lactose or isopropyl-β-D-thiogalactopyranoside (IPTG). lac repressor encoded by lacI
   3137..3167    -  promoter       lac promoter: promoter for the E. coli lac operon
   3182..3203    -  protein_bind   CAP binding site: CAP binding activates transcription in the presence of cAMP. E. coli catabolite activator protein
   3216..3255    -  CDS            lacI (fragment): lac repressor; lacI; The lac repressor binds to the lac operator to inhibit transcription in E. coli. This inhibition can be relieved by adding lactose or isopropyl-β-D-thiogalactopyranoside (IPTG).
   3262..3284    +  promoter       SV40 promoter (fragment): SV40 enhancer and early promoter
   3308..3443    +  rep_origin     SV40 ori: SV40 origin of replication
   3463..3597    +  polyA_signal   SV40 poly(A) signal: SV40 polyadenylation signal
   3599..3653    -  CDS            lacI (fragment): lac repressor; lacI; The lac repressor binds to the lac operator to inhibit transcription in E. coli. This inhibition can be relieved by adding lactose or isopropyl-β-D-thiogalactopyranoside (IPTG).
   3836..4424    -  rep_origin     ori: high-copy-number ColE1/pMB1/pBR322/pUC origin of replication
   4595..5455    -  CDS            AmpR: β-lactamase; bla; confers resistance to ampicillin, carbenicillin, and related antibiotics
   5456..5560    -  promoter       AmpR promoter: bla
>Addgene plasmid #235631 | pCAGEN_NES_V5_eMagAF_C257 | addgene full sequence | sequence record 467520 | Addgene NGS Result
GGTCGACATTGATTATTGACTAGTTATTAATAGTAATCAATTACGGGGTCATTAGTTCATAGCCCATATA
TGGAGTTCCGCGTTACATAACTTACGGTAAATGGCCCGCCTGGCTGACCGCCCAACGACCCCCGCCCATT
GACGTCAATAATGACGTATGTTCCCATAGTAACGCCAATAGGGACTTTCCATTGACGTCAATGGGTGGAG
TATTTACGGTAAACTGCCCACTTGGCAGTACATCAAGTGTATCATATGCCAAGTACGCCCCCTATTGACG
TCAATGACGGTAAATGGCCCGCCTGGCATTATGCCCAGTACATGACCTTATGGGACTTTCCTACTTGGCA
GTACATCTACGTATTAGTCATCGCTATTACCATGGTCGAGGTGAGCCCCACGTTCTGCTTCACTCTCCCC
ATCTCCCCCCCCTCCCCACCCCCAATTTTGTATTTATTTATTTTTTAATTATTTTGTGCAGCGATGGGGG
CGGGGGGGGGGGGGGGGCGCGCCAGGCGGGGCGGGGCGGGGCGAGGGGCGGGGCGGGGCGAGGCGGAGAG
GTGCGGCGGCAGCCAATCAGAGCGGCGCGCTCCGAAAGTTTCCTTTTATGGCGAGGCGGCGGCGGCGGCG
GCCCTATAAAAAGCGAAGCGCGCGGCGGGCGGGAGTCGCTGCGCGCTGCCTTCGCCCCGTGCCCCGCTCC
GCCGCCGCCTCGCGCCGCCCGCCCCGGCTCTGACTGACCGCGTTACTCCCACAGGTGAGCGGGCGGGACG
GCCCTTCTCCTCCGGGCTGTAATTAGCGCTTGGTTTAATGACGGCTTGTTTCTTTTCTGTGGCTGCGTGA
AAGCCTTGAGGGGCTCCGGGAGGGCCCTTTGTGCGGGGGGAGCGGCTCGGGGGGTGCGTGCGTGTGTGTG
TGCGTGGGGAGCGCCGCGTGCGGCTCCGCGCTGCCCGGCGGCTGTGAGCGCTGCGGGCGCGGCGCGGGGC
TTTGTGCGCTCCGCAGTGTGCGCGAGGGGAGCGCGGCCGGGGGCGGTGCCCCGCGGTGCGGGGGGGGCTG
CGAGGGGAACAAAGGCTGCGTGCGGGGTGTGTGCGTGGGGGGGTGAGCAGGGGGTGTGGGCGCGTCGGTC
GGGCTGCAACCCCCCCTGCACCCCCCTCCCCGAGTTGCTGAGCACGGCCCGGCTTCGGGTGCGGGGCTCC
GTACGGGGCGTGGCGCGGGGCTCGCCGTGCCGGGCGGGGGGTGGCGGCAGGTGGGGGTGCCGGGCGGGGC
GGGGCCGCCTCGGGCCGGGGAGGGCTCGGGGGAGGGGCGCGGCGGCCCCCGGAGCGCCGGCGGCTGTCGA
GGCGCGGCGAGCCGCAGCCATTGCCTTTTATGGTAATCGTGCGAGAGGGCGCAGGGACTTCCTTTGTCCC
AAATCTGTGCGGAGCCGAAATCTGGGAGGCGCCGCCGCACCCCCTCTAGCGGGCGCGGGGCGAAGCGGTG
CGGCGCCGGCAGGAAGGAAATGGGCGGGGAGGGCCTTCGTGCGTCGCCGCGCCGCCGTCCCCTTCTCCCT
CTCCAGCCTCGGGGCTGTCCGCGGGGGGACGGCTGCCTTCGGGGGGGACGGGGCAGGGCGGGGTTCGGCT
TCTGGCGTGTGACCGGCGGCTCTAGAGCCTCTGCTAACCATGTTCATGCCTTCTTCTTTTTCCTACAGCT
CCTGGGCAACGTGCTGGTTATTGTGCTGTCTCATCATTTTGGCAAAGAATTCCTCGAATGCTGCAGAAGA
AGCTGGAGGAGCTGGAACTGGGCTCTTCCGGTAAGCCTATCCCTAACCCTCTCCTCGGTCTCGATTCTAC
GGGATCCTCTGGACACACTCTTTACGCCCCTGGAGGATACGACATTATGGGATATTTGGATCAGATTGCG
AACCGCCCAAACCCTCAGGTCGAACTGGGGCCTGTGGACCTGTCATGTGCCCTGATCCTGTGCGATCTGA
AGCAAAAGGACACTCCGATCGTCTACGCCTCGGAAGCCTTCTTGGAGATGACCGGATACAACAGACATGA
GGTGCTCGGCAGGAACTGCAGATTCCTGCAGTCCCCCGACGGGATGGTGAAACCAAAGTCGACTCGCAAA
TATGTGGACTCGAACACGATCTTCACCATCAAGAAGGCCATCGACCGGAACGCCGAGGTCCAGGTGGAGG
TGGTCAACTTTAAGAAGAACGGCCAGCGGTTCGTGAACTTTCTGACCATCATTCCGGTCCGGGATGAAAC
CGGAGAGTACAGATACTCCATCGGATTCCAGTGCGAAACCGAAGGCAGTGGATCCGGCGGCAGTGGATCC
GGCGGACTCGCTCCATATCTGAGTCGCTGGGAAAAATTGGATAACTTCATAAACCGACCCGTGAAGCTGA
TCATCGGCGACAAGGAAATTTTCGGAATCTCTCGCGGCATCGATAAACAGGGGGCATTGCTGCTCGAGCA
GGATGGGATTATTAAGCCATGGATGGGCGGGGAAATCTCCCTTAGATCTGCAGAGAAGTGATCGAGGATA
TCGCGGCCGCACTCCTCAGGTGCAGGCTGCCTATCAGAAGGTGGTGGCTGGTGTGGCCAATGCCCTGGCT
CACAAATACCACTGAGATCTTTTTCCCTCTGCCAAAAATTATGGGGACATCATGAAGCCCCTTGAGCATC
TGACTTCTGGCTAATAAAGGAAATTTATTTTCATTGCAATAGTGTGTTGGAATTTTTTGTGTCTCTCACT
CGGAAGGACATATGGGAGGGCAAATCATTTAAAACATCAGAATGAGTATTTGGTTTAGAGTTTGGCAACA
TATGCCCATATGCTGGCTGCCATGAACAAAGGTTGGCTATAAAGAGGTCATCAGTATATGAAACAGCCCC
CTGCTGTCCATTCCTTATTCCATAGAAAAGCCTTGACTTGAGGTTAGATTTTTTTTATATTTTGTTTTGT
GTTATTTTTTTCTTTAACATCCCTAAAATTTTCCTTACATGTTTTACTAGCCAGATTTTTCCTCCTCTCC
TGACTACTCCCAGTCATAGCTGTCCCTCTTCTCTTATGGAGATCCCTCGACCTGCAGCCCAAGCTTGGCG
TAATCATGGTCATAGCTGTTTCCTGTGTGAAATTGTTATCCGCTCACAATTCCACACAACATACGAGCCG
GAAGCATAAAGTGTAAAGCCTGGGGTGCCTAATGAGTGAGCTAACTCACATTAATTGCGTTGCGCTCACT
GCCCGCTTTCCAGTCGGGAAACCTGTCGTGCCAGCGGATCCGCATCTCAATTAGTCAGCAACCATAGTCC
CGCCCCTAACTCCGCCCATCCCGCCCCTAACTCCGCCCAGTTCCGCCCATTCTCCGCCCCATGGCTGACT
AATTTTTTTTATTTATGCAGAGGCCGAGGCCGCCTCGGCCTCTGAGCTATTCCAGAAGTAGTGAGGAGGC
TTTTTTGGAGGCCTAGGCTTTTGCAAAAAGCTAACTTGTTTATTGCAGCTTATAATGGTTACAAATAAAG
CAATAGCATCACAAATTTCACAAATAAAGCATTTTTTTCACTGCATTCTAGTTGTGGTTTGTCCAAACTC
ATCAATGTATCTTATCATGTCTGGATCCGCTGCATTAATGAATCGGCCAACGCGCGGGGAGAGGCGGTTT
GCGTATTGGGCGCTCTTCCGCTTCCTCGCTCACTGACTCGCTGCGCTCGGTCGTTCGGCTGCGGCGAGCG
GTATCAGCTCACTCAAAGGCGGTAATACGGTTATCCACAGAATCAGGGGATAACGCAGGAAAGAACATGT
GAGCAAAAGGCCAGCAAAAGGCCAGGAACCGTAAAAAGGCCGCGTTGCTGGCGTTTTTCCATAGGCTCCG
CCCCCCTGACGAGCATCACAAAAATCGACGCTCAAGTCAGAGGTGGCGAAACCCGACAGGACTATAAAGA
TACCAGGCGTTTCCCCCTGGAAGCTCCCTCGTGCGCTCTCCTGTTCCGACCCTGCCGCTTACCGGATACC
TGTCCGCCTTTCTCCCTTCGGGAAGCGTGGCGCTTTCTCATAGCTCACGCTGTAGGTATCTCAGTTCGGT
GTAGGTCGTTCGCTCCAAGCTGGGCTGTGTGCACGAACCCCCCGTTCAGCCCGACCGCTGCGCCTTATCC
GGTAACTATCGTCTTGAGTCCAACCCGGTAAGACACGACTTATCGCCACTGGCAGCAGCCACTGGTAACA
GGATTAGCAGAGCGAGGTATGTAGGCGGTGCTACAGAGTTCTTGAAGTGGTGGCCTAACTACGGCTACAC
TAGAAGAACAGTATTTGGTATCTGCGCTCTGCTGAAGCCAGTTACCTTCGGAAAAAGAGTTGGTAGCTCT
TGATCCGGCAAACAAACCACCGCTGGTAGCGGTGGTTTTTTTGTTTGCAAGCAGCAGATTACGCGCAGAA
AAAAAGGATCTCAAGAAGATCCTTTGATCTTTTCTACGGGGTCTGACGCTCAGTGGAACGAAAACTCACG
TTAAGGGATTTTGGTCATGAGATTATCAAAAAGGATCTTCACCTAGATCCTTTTAAATTAAAAATGAAGT
TTTAAATCAATCTAAAGTATATATGAGTAAACTTGGTCTGACAGTTACCAATGCTTAATCAGTGAGGCAC
CTATCTCAGCGATCTGTCTATTTCGTTCATCCATAGTTGCCTGACTCCCCGTCGTGTAGATAACTACGAT
ACGGGAGGGCTTACCATCTGGCCCCAGTGCTGCAATGATACCGCGAGACCCACGCTCACCGGCTCCAGAT
TTATCAGCAATAAACCAGCCAGCCGGAAGGGCCGAGCGCAGAAGTGGTCCTGCAACTTTATCCGCCTCCA
TCCAGTCTATTAATTGTTGCCGGGAAGCTAGAGTAAGTAGTTCGCCAGTTAATAGTTTGCGCAACGTTGT
TGCCATTGCTACAGGCATCGTGGTGTCACGCTCGTCGTTTGGTATGGCTTCATTCAGCTCCGGTTCCCAA
CGATCAAGGCGAGTTACATGATCCCCCATGTTGTGCAAAAAAGCGGTTAGCTCCTTCGGTCCTCCGATCG
TTGTCAGAAGTAAGTTGGCCGCAGTGTTATCACTCATGGTTATGGCAGCACTGCATAATTCTCTTACTGT
CATGCCATCCGTAAGATGCTTTTCTGTGACTGGTGAGTACTCAACCAAGTCATTCTGAGAATAGTGTATG
CGGCGACCGAGTTGCTCTTGCCCGGCGTCAATACGGGATAATACCGCGCCACATAGCAGAACTTTAAAAG
TGCTCATCATTGGAAAACGTTCTTCGGGGCGAAAACTCTCAAGGATCTTACCGCTGTTGAGATCCAGTTC
GATGTAACCCACTCGTGCACCCAACTGATCTTCAGCATCTTTTACTTTCACCAGCGTTTCTGGGTGAGCA
AAAACAGGAAGGCAAAATGCCGCAAAAAAGGGAATAAGGGCGACACGGAAATGTTGAATACTCATACTCT
TCCTTTTTCAATATTATTGAAGCATTTATCAGGGTTATTGTCTCATGAGCGGATACATATTTGAATGTAT
TTAGAAAAATAAACAAATAGGGGTTCCGCGCACATTTCCCCGAAAAGTGCCACCTG
